>Addgene plasmid #45709 | pBp-FGFR2b-T787K | addgene partial sequence | sequence record 65372 | pBABE3 5'-ACCCTAACTGACACACATTCC-3'
CTGGCGAATTCCTACATCACCACTTTGTACAAGAAAGCTGGGTTCTATGTTTTAACACTGCCGTTTATGT
GTGGATACTGAGGAAGGCATGGTTCGTAAGGCATGGGGTCTGGAGAAAAAACAGAATCATCTCCTGAAGA
ACAAGAACTTCTTTTGTCAGGGTAACTAGGTGAATACTGTTCGAGAGGTTGGCTGAGGTCCAAGTATTCC
TCATTGGTTGTGAGAGTGAGAATTCGATCCAAGTCTTCTACCAACTGCTTGAACGTTGGTCTCTGGGAGG
GCACTGCATGCCAACAGTCCCTCATCATCATGTACAGTTCGTTGGTGCAGTTGGCTGGCTTATCCATTCT
GTGTCCTTCCTTCAGCAGCTTAAAAAGTTCCTCCACGGGAATCCCTGGGTAGGGCGAGCCCCCTAAAGTG
AAGATCTCCCACATTAACACCCCGAAGGACCAGACATCACTCTGATGAGTGTATACTCTATCAAACAGGG
CTTCTGGAGCCATCCACTTGACTGGAAGCCGCCCATTGGTGGTCTTTTTGTAATAGTCTATATTGTTGAT
ATCTCTGGCGAGTCCAAAGTCTGCTATTTTCATCACATTGTTTTCTGTTACCAAAACATTTCTGGCTGCT
AAATCTCGATGAATACATTTTTGGGAAGCCAAGTACTCCATGCCTCTGGCCAGCTGGTAGGTGCATGACA
CCAAGTCCTTGAAGGTCATCTGCTCCTCAGGAACACGGTTAATGTCATAGGAGTACTCCATCCCGGGTGG
CCTCCGGGCTCGGAGGTATTCTCGGAGGTTGCCTTTAGAGGCATACTCAACTATGACATAGAGAGGCCCA
TCCTGTGTGCAGGCTCCAAGAAGATTTATGATATTCTTGTGTTTCCCAATCATCTTCATCATCTCCATCT
CTGACACCAGATCAGAAAGGTCTTTCTCTGTGGCATCAT
