>Addgene plasmid #45709 | pBp-FGFR2b-T787K | addgene partial sequence | sequence record 65861 | hFGFR2-F1 5'-CGTACCACCTGGATGTTGTG-3'
GGCCCATCCTCCAAGCCGGACTGCCGGCAAATGCCTCCACAGTGGTCGGAGGAGACGTAGAGTTTGTCTG
CAAGGTTTACAGTGATGCCCAGCCCCACATCCAGTGGATCAAGCACGTGGAAAAGAACGGCAGTAAATAC
GGGCCCGACGGGCTGCCCTACCTCAAGGTTCTCAAGCACTCGGGGATAAATAGTTCCAATGCAGAAGTGC
TGGCTCTGTTCAATGTGACCGAGGCGGATGCTGGGGAATATATATGTAAGGTCTCCAATTATATAGGGCA
GGCCAACCAGTCTGCCTGGCTCACTGTCCTGCCAAAACAGCAAGCGCCTGGAAGAGAAAAGGAGATTACA
GCTTCCCCAGACTACCTGGAGATAGCCATTTACTGCATAGGGGTCTTCTTAATCGCCTGTATGGTGGTAA
CAGTCATCCTGTGCCGAATGAAGAACACGACCAAGAAGCCAGACTTCAGCAGCCAGCCGGCTGTGCACAA
GCTGACCAAACGTATCCCCCTGCGGAGACAGGTAACAGTTTCGGCTGAGTCCAGCTCCTCCATGAACTCC
AACACCCCGCTGGTGAGGATAACAACACGCCTCTCTTCAACGGCAGACACCCCCATGCTGGCAGGGGTCT
CCGAGTATGAACTTCCAGAGGACCCAAAATGGGAGTTTCCAAGAGATAAGCTGACACTGGGCAAGCCCCT
GGGAGAAGGTTGCTTTGGGCAAGTGGTCATGGCGGAAGCAGTGGGAATTGACAAAGACAAGCCCAAGGAG
GCGGTCACCGTGGCCGTGAAGATGTTGAAAGATGATGCCACAGAGAAAGACCTTTCTGATCTGGTGTCAG
AGATGGAGATGATGAAGATGATTGGGAAACACAAGAATATCATAAATCTTCTTGGAGCCTGCACACAGGA
TGGGCCTCTCTATGTCATAGTTGAGTATGCCTCTAAAGGCAACCTCCGAGAATACCTCCGAGCCCGGAGG
CCACCCGGGATGGAGTACTCCTATGACATTAACCGTGTTCCTGAGGAGCAGATGACCTTCAAGGACTTGG
TGTCATGCACCTACCAGCTGGCCAGAGGCATGGA
