[The description below was written by a language model from this plasmid's Addgene catalogue record.]
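Description:
pBp-FGFR2b-T787K is a retroviral mammalian expression plasmid built on a Gateway-adapted version of pBabe-puro, with a backbone of about 5.5 kb and a total size of about 7.9 kb. It is propagated in E. coli under ampicillin selection, and cells that have taken up the construct can be selected with puromycin. No feature table accompanies the record, so the promoter, origin of replication and viral elements are not itemised. pBabe-family vectors are generally Moloney murine leukaemia virus-based designs in which the long terminal repeats and a packaging signal allow the transcript to be packaged into retroviral particles in a suitable packaging cell line. In these designs the 5′ LTR typically drives the inserted gene, and the puromycin resistance gene runs from a separate internal promoter.

The payload is a roughly 2.4 kb human FGFR2 coding sequence in the IIIb splice isoform (FGFR2b, also known as KGFR or K-SAM), a fibroblast growth factor receptor tyrosine kinase. It carries the single amino-acid substitution T787K. The insert was introduced by Gateway recombination, so recombination site sequences flank the open reading frame. The record lists no epitope tags or reporters.

The associated publication concerns inhibitor-sensitive FGFR2 and FGFR3 mutations in lung squamous cell carcinoma. This suggests the plasmid serves to stably express this FGFR2 variant in mammalian cells by retroviral transduction, so that the mutation's functional effects and its response to FGFR inhibitors can be assessed. The record does not spell out the specific assays.
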