Addgene plasmid #45709: pBp-FGFR2b-T787K
Depositing lab: Matthew Meyerson. Depositing organization: Dana-Farber Cancer Institute. Publication: Inhibitor-sensitive FGFR2 and FGFR3 mutations in lung squamous cell carcinoma. Liao RG, Jung J, Tchaicha JH, Wilkerson MD, Sivachenko A, Beauchamp EM, Liu Q, Pugh TJ, Pedamallu CS, Hayes DN, Gray NS, Getz G, Wong KK, Haddad RI, Meyerson M, Hammerman PS. Cancer Res. 2013 Jun 20. 10.1158/0008-5472.CAN-12-3950 PubMed 23786770.
Backbone
  Vector backbone: pBabe puro Gateway
  Backbone size w/o insert (bp): 5500
  Total vector size (bp): 7900
  Modifications to backbone: Gateway cloning sequences flank region with gene insert for use with the Gateway system reagents.
  Vector type: Mammalian Expression, Retroviral
  Selectable markers: Puromycin
Growth in bacteria
  Bacterial resistance: Ampicillin, 100 μg/mL
  Growth temperature: 30°C
  Growth strain: DH5alpha
  Copy number: Unknown
Gene/Insert
  Gene/Insert name: FGFR2 IIIb
  Species: H. sapiens (human)
  Insert size (bp): 2400
  Mutation: T787K
  Entrez Gene: FGFR2 (a.k.a. BBDS, BEK, BFR-1, CD332, CEK3, CFD1, ECT1, JWS, K-SAM, KGFR, TK14, TK25)
  Cloning method: Gateway Cloning
  Sequencing primers: 5′ Gateway reagents; 3′ Gateway reagents
Terms and licenses: Academic/Nonprofit Terms; Industry Terms: Not Available to Industry
How to cite: pBp-FGFR2b-T787K was a gift from Matthew Meyerson (Addgene plasmid # 45709 ; http://n2t.net/addgene:45709 ; RRID:Addgene_45709)
